>Addgene plasmid #85778 | pK3FS-GAL1 | addgene full sequence | sequence record 171109 | Addgene NGS Result
ATTAACAGATATATAAATGGAAAAGCTGCATAACCACTTTAACTAATACTTTCAACATTTTCAGTTTGTA
TTACTTCTTATTCAAATGTCATAAAAGTATCAACAAAAAATTGTTAATATACCTCTATACTTTAACGTCA
AGGAGAAAAAACTCTAGACCTAATAACTTCGTATAGCATACATTATACGAAGTTATATTAAGGGTTGTCG
ACACCATGGACTATAAAGACGACGACGACAAAGATTATAAGGACGACGACGATAAGGATTACAAGGACGA
CGACGATAAAGGATCCATGGCGACAGAGAATTCATCGATGCTCGAGGTGCACTCTCAGTACAATCTGCTC
TGATGCCGCATAGTTAAGCCAGCCCCGACACCCGCCAACACCCGCTGACGCGCCCTGACGGGCTTGTCTG
CTCCCGGCATCCGCTTACAGACAAGCTGTGACCGTCTCCGGGAGCTGCATGTGTCAGAGGTTTTCACCGT
CATCACCGAAACGCGCGAGACGAAAGGGCCTCGTGATACGCCTATTTTTATAGGTTAATGTCATGATAAT
AATGGTTTCTTAGACGTCAGGTGGCACTTTTCGGGGAAATGTGCGCGGAACCCCTATTTGTTTATTTTTC
TAAATACATTCAAATATGTATCCGCTCATGAGACAATAACCCTGATAAATGCTTCAATAATATTGAAAAA
GGAAGAGTATGAGTATTCAACATTTCCGTGTCGCCCTTATTCCCTTTTTTGCGGCATTTTGCCTTCCTGT
TTTTGCTCACCCAGAAACGCTGGTGAAAGTAAAAGATGCTGAAGATCAGTTGGGTGCACGAGTGGGTTAC
ATCGAACTGGATCTCAACAGCGGTAAGATCCTTGAGAGTTTTCGCCCCGAAGAACGTTTTCCAATGATGA
GCACTTTTAAAGTTCTGCTATGTGGCGCGGTATTATCCCGTATTGACGCCGGGCAAGAGCAACTCGGTCG
CCGCATACACTATTCTCAGAATGACTTGGTTGAGTACTCACCAGTCACAGAAAAGCATCTTACGGATGGC
ATGACAGTAAGAGAATTATGCAGTGCTGCCATAACCATGAGTGATAACACTGCGGCCAACTTACTTCTGA
CAACGATCGGAGGACCGAAGGAGCTAACCGCTTTTTTGCACAACATGGGGGATCATGTAACTCGCCTTGA
TCGTTGGGAACCGGAGCTGAATGAAGCCATACCAAACGACGAGCGTGACACCACGATGCCTGTAGCAATG
GCAACAACGTTGCGCAAACTATTAACTGGCGAACTACTTACTCTAGCTTCCCGGCAACAATTAATAGACT
GGATGGAGGCGGATAAAGTTGCAGGACCACTTCTGCGCTCGGCCCTTCCGGCTGGCTGGTTTATTGCTGA
TAAATCTGGAGCCGGTGAGCGTGGGTCTCGCGGTATCATTGCAGCACTGGGGCCAGATGGTAAGCCCTCC
CGTATCGTAGTTATCTACACGACGGGGAGTCAGGCAACTATGGATGAACGAAATAGACAGATCGCTGAGA
TAGGTGCCTCACTGATTAAGCATTGGTAACTGTCAGACCAAGTTTACTCATATATACTTTAGATTGATTT
AAAACTTCATTTTTAATTTAAAAGGATCTAGGTGAAGATCCTTTTTGATAATCTCATGACCAAAATCCCT
TAACGTGAGTTTTCGTTCCACTGAGCGTCAGACCCCGTAGAAAAGATCAAAGGATCTTCTTGAGATCCTT
TTTTTCTGCGCGTAATCTGCTGCTTGCAAACAAAAAAACCACCGCTACCAGCGGTGGTTTGTTTGCCGGA
TCAAGAGCTACCAACTCTTTTTCCGAAGGTAACTGGCTTCAGCAGAGCGCAGATACCAAATACTGTTCTT
CTAGTGTAGCCGTAGTTAGGCCACCACTTCAAGAACTCTGTAGCACCGCCTACATACCTCGCTCTGCTAA
TCCTGTTACCAGTGGCTGCTGCCAGTGGCGATAAGTCGTGTCTTACCGGGTTGGACTCAAGACGATAGTT
ACCGGATAAGGCGCAGCGGTCGGGCTGAACGGGGGGTTCGTGCACACAGCCCAGCTTGGAGCGAACGACC
TACACCGAACTGAGATACCTACAGCGTGAGCTATGAGAAAGCGCCACGCTTCCCGAAGGGAGAAAGGCGG
ACAGGTATCCGGTAAGCGGCAGGGTCGGAACAGGAGAGCGCACGAGGGAGCTTCCAGGGGGAAACGCCTG
GTATCTTTATAGTCCTGTCGGGTTTCGCCACCTCTGACTTGAGCGTCGATTTTTGTGATGCTCGTCAGGG
GGGCGGAGCCTATGGAAAAACGCCAGCAACGCGGCCTTTTTACGGTTCCTGGCCTTTTGCTGGCCTTTTG
CTCACATGTTCTTTCCTGCGTTATCCCCTGATTCTGTGGATAACCGTATTACCGCCTTTGAGTGAGCTGA
TACCGCTCGCCGCAGCCGAACGACCGAGCGCAGCGAGTCAGTGAGCGAGGAAGCGGAAGAGCGCCCAATA
CGCAAACCGCCTCTCCCCGCGCGTTGGCCGATTCATTAATGCAGGTTAACCTGGCTTATCGAAATTAATA
CGACTCACTATAGGGAGACCGGCAGATCCGCGGCCGCGTACGCTGCAGGTCGACGGATCTGATATCACCT
AATAACTTCGTATAGCATACATTATACGAAGTTATATTAAGGGTTCTCGACGTCCCCGCCGGGTCACCCG
GCCAGCGACATGGAGGCCCAGAATACCCTCCTTGACAGTCTTGACGTGCGCAGCTCAGGGGCATGATGTG
ACTGTCGCCCGTACATTTAGCCCATACATCCCCATGTATAATCATTTGCATCCATACGTTTTGATGGCCG
CACGGCGCGAAGCAAAAATTACGGCTCCTCGCTGCAGACCTGCGAGCAGGGAAACGCTCCCCTCACAGAC
GCGTTGAATTGTCCCCACGCCGCGCCCCTGTAGAGAAATATAAAAGGTTAGGATTTGCCACTGAGGTTCT
TCTTTCATATACTTCCTTTTAAAATCTTGCTAGGATACAGTTCTCACATCACATCCGAACATAAACAACC
ATGGGTAAGGAAAAGACTCACGTTTCGAGGCCGCGATTAAATTCCAACATGGATGCTGATTTATATGGGT
ATAAATGGGCTCGCGATAATGTCGGGCAATCAGGTGCGACAATCTATCGATTGTATGGGAAGCCCGATGC
GCCAGAGTTGTTTCTGAAACATGGCAAAGGTAGCGTTGCCAATGATGTTACAGATGAGATGGTCAGACTA
AACTGGCTGACGGAATTTATGCCTCTTCCGACCATCAAGCATTTTATCCGTACTCCTGATGATGCATGGT
TACTCACCACTGCGATCCCCGGCAAAACAGCATTCCAGGTATTAGAAGAATATCCTGATTCAGGTGAAAA
TATTGTTGATGCGCTGGCAGTGTTCCTGCGCCGGTTGCATTCGATTCCTGTTTGTAATTGTCCTTTTAAC
AGCGATCGCGTATTTCGTCTCGCTCAGGCGCAATCACGAATGAATAACGGTTTGGTTGATGCGAGTGATT
TTGATGACGAGCGTAATGGCTGGCCTGTTGAACAAGTCTGGAAAGAAATGCATAAGCTTTTGCCATTCTC
ACCGGATTCAGTCGTCACTCATGGTGATTTCTCACTTGATAACCTTATTTTTGACGAGGGGAAATTAATA
GGTTGTATTGATGTTGGACGAGTCGGAATCGCAGACCGATACCAGGATCTTGCCATCCTATGGAACTGCC
TCGGTGAGTTTTCTCCTTCATTACAGAAACGGCTTTTTCAAAAATATGGTATTGATAATCCTGATATGAA
TAAATTGCAGTTTCATTTGATGCTCGATGAGTTTTTCTAATCAGTACTGACAATAAAAAGATTCTTGTTT
TCAAGAACTTGTCATTTGTATAGTTTTTTTATATTGTAGTTGTTCTATTTTAATCAAATGTTAGCGTGAT
TTATATTTTTTTCGCCTCGACATCATCTGCCCAGATGCGAAGTTAAGCGCGCAGAAAGTAATATCATGCG
TCAATCGTATGTGAATGCTGGTCGCTATACTGCTGTCGATTCGATACTAACGCCGCCATCCGGTGTCGAG
ATCTCTAGTAGTACGGATTAGAAGCCGCCGAGCGGGCGACAGCCCTCCGACGGAAGACTCTCCTCCGTGC
GTCCTCGTCTTCACCGGTCGCGTTCCTGAAACGCAGATGTGCCTCGCGCCGCACTGCTCCGAACAATAAA
GATTCTACAATACTAGCTTTTATGGTTATGAAGAGGAAAAATTGGCAGTAACCTGGCCCCACAAACCTTC
AAATTAACGAATCAAATTAACAACCATAGGATGATAATGCGATTAGTTTCTTAGCCTTATTTCTGGGGTA
ATTAATCAGCGAAGCGATGATTTTTGATCT
Features (pLannotate 1.2.2; 14 found; start..end, strand, type, name):
    163..196     +  protein_bind   loxP: Cre-mediated recombination occurs in the 8-bp core sequence (GCATACAT). Cre recombinase
    267..283     +  CDS            FLAG (fragment): FLAG® epitope tag, followed by an enterokinase cleavage site
    326..372     -  misc_feature   bom (fragment): basis of mobility region from pBR322
    474..509     -  CDS            rop (fragment): Rop protein, which maintains plasmids at low copy number; rop
    604..708     +  promoter       AmpR promoter: bla
    709..1569    +  CDS            AmpR: β-lactamase; bla; confers resistance to ampicillin, carbenicillin, and related antibiotics
   1740..2328    +  rep_origin     ori: high-copy-number ColE1/pMB1/pBR322/pUC origin of replication
   2511..2564    +  CDS            lacI (fragment): lac repressor; lacI; The lac repressor binds to the lac operator to inhibit transcription in E. coli. This inhibition can be relieved by adding lactose or isopropyl-β-D-thiogalactopyranoside (IPTG).
   2586..2604    +  promoter       T7 promoter: promoter for bacteriophage T7 RNA polymerase
   2662..2695    +  protein_bind   loxP: Cre-mediated recombination occurs in the 8-bp core sequence (GCATACAT). Cre recombinase
   2737..3080    +  promoter       TEF promoter: Ashbya gossypii TEF promoter
   3081..3890    +  CDS            KanR: aminoglycoside phosphotransferase; aph(3')-Ia; confers resistance to kanamycin
   3896..4092    +  terminator     TEF terminator: Ashbya gossypii TEF terminator
   4144..145     +  promoter       GAL1 promoter (across the origin): S. cerevisiae GAL1; inducible promoter, regulated by Gal4
