[The description below was written by a language model from this plasmid's Addgene catalogue record and pLannotate feature annotations shown in this document.]
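Description:
pK3FS-GAL1 is one of the N-ICE plasmids, a set built on the pUG6 backbone for placing an N-terminal 3×FLAG tag on Saccharomyces cerevisiae genes under inducible, constitutive or endogenous expression. It carries no yeast origin or centromere in the annotated features, which fits use as a template carrying an integration cassette rather than as an episomal yeast expression vector. In E. coli it is maintained as a high-copy plasmid through a ColE1/pUC-type origin and selected with ampicillin via the bla gene. Short fragments annotated as bom, rop and lacI appear to be backbone remnants rather than functional elements.

The roughly 2.1 kb insert, cloned between NotI and XhoI sites, is described as loxP-KanMX-loxP-GAL1p-3FLAG. KanMX consists of an aminoglycoside phosphotransferase coding sequence driven by the Ashbya gossypii TEF promoter and closed by the TEF terminator. The catalogue lists the yeast selectable marker as gentamicin, which presumably means G418 (geneticin), the usual KanMX selection. The catalogue name places both loxP sites around the marker, but the feature table puts the first loxP upstream of the TEF promoter and the second downstream of the galactose-inducible, Gal4-regulated GAL1 promoter, just ahead of the FLAG sequence. On that layout, Cre recombination would excise the marker and the GAL1 promoter together, leaving the tag behind. This would fit the "endogenous" expression option in the series title, although the record does not spell it out. Only a fragment of the FLAG tag was detected by the annotation software. A T7 promoter lies upstream of the cassette and serves as a sequencing primer site. The construct is intended for galactose-inducible expression of N-terminally 3×FLAG-tagged yeast proteins.
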