Addgene plasmid #85778: pK3FS-GAL1
Purpose: N-ICE plasmid pK3FS-GAL1
Depositing lab: Scott Briggs. Depositing organization: Purdue University. Publication: N-ICE plasmids for generating N-terminal 3 x FLAG tagged genes that allow Inducible, Constitutive, or Endogenous expression in Saccharomyces cerevisiae. Zhang Y, Serratore ND, Briggs SD. Yeast. 2016 Dec 12. doi: 10.1002/yea.3226. PubMed 27943405.
Backbone
  Vector backbone: pUG6
  Backbone manufacturer: Euroscarf
  Vector type: Yeast Expression, Cre/Lox
  Selectable markers: Gentamicin
Growth in bacteria
  Bacterial resistance: Ampicillin, 100 μg/mL
  Growth temperature: 37°C
  Growth strain: DH5alpha
  Copy number: High Copy
Gene/Insert
  Gene/Insert name: loxP-KanMX-loxP-GAL1p-3FLAG
  Species: S. cerevisiae (budding yeast), Synthetic
  Insert size (bp): 2070
  Cloning method: Restriction Enzyme; 5′ cloning site NotI (not destroyed); 3′ cloning site XhoI (not destroyed)
  Sequencing primers: 5′ T7 promoter; 3′ CGCGTCAGCGGGTGTTGG
Terms and licenses: Academic/Nonprofit Terms; Industry Terms: Not Available to Industry
How to cite: pK3FS-GAL1 was a gift from Scott Briggs (Addgene plasmid # 85778 ; http://n2t.net/addgene:85778 ; RRID:Addgene_85778)
